Addgene plasmid #68415: pTrans_9xD3B_Cluc_Norm
Purpose: CRISPR-Display Cypridina Luciferase-2A-Venus YFP "normalizer," transient format.
Depositing lab: John Rinn. Depositing organization: Harvard University. Publication: Multiplexable, locus-specific targeting of long RNAs with CRISPR-Display. Shechner DM, Hacisuleyman E, Younger ST, Rinn JL. Nat Methods. 2015 Jul;12(7):664-70. doi: 10.1038/nmeth.3433. Epub 2015 Jun 1. PubMed 26030444.
Backbone
  Vector backbone: pNEB193
  Backbone manufacturer: NEB
  Vector type: Mammalian Expression, Luciferase
  Selectable markers: Puromycin
Growth in bacteria
  Bacterial resistance: Ampicillin, 100 μg/mL
  Growth temperature: 37°C
  Growth strain: DH5alpha
  Copy number: High Copy
Gene/Insert
  Gene/Insert name: Cypridina Luciferase-2A-Venus YFP
  Mutation: YFP: M153T,V163A,S175G ("Venus") YFP Variant
  Promoter: minimalCMV
  Cloning method: Ligation Independent Cloning
  Sequencing primers: 5′ LNCX; 3′ EGFP-N
Terms and licenses: Academic/Nonprofit Terms; Industry Terms: Not Available to Industry
Depositor comments: Reporters are separated by 2A "self-cleaving" peptides. The reporter cassette is under the control of a minimal CMV promoter, preceeded by a casette of nine (ATCTAGATCGCCCGTCCCCT)AGG sites
How to cite: pTrans_9xD3B_Cluc_Norm was a gift from John Rinn (Addgene plasmid # 68415 ; http://n2t.net/addgene:68415 ; RRID:Addgene_68415)
