[The description below was written by a language model from this plasmid's Addgene catalogue record, the feature table of its GenBank file and pLannotate feature annotations shown in this document.]
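Description:
pTrans_9xD3B_Cluc_Norm is a 7,384 bp mammalian reporter plasmid built on the pNEB193 cloning backbone and intended for transient transfection. In bacteria it is maintained at high copy from the pMB1/pUC-type origin and selected with ampicillin through the bla gene. Remnants of the lacZα region, lac promoter and M13 primer sites from the parent vector flank the insert.

The payload is a single reporter cassette that serves as the "normalizer" in the CRISPR-Display system. Nine copies of a 20-nt guide RNA target site labelled D3B, each followed by a PAM according to the depositor's comments, sit directly upstream of a minimal CMV promoter. A minimal promoter has little activity on its own, so expression is expected to depend largely on recruitment of an activating complex to the upstream array. This lets output from this reporter be set by a dedicated guide, independently of an experimental reporter carrying different sites.

Downstream of a Kozak sequence, one open reading frame encodes secreted Cypridina luciferase with its signal peptide, then Venus YFP (M153T, V163A and S175G), then puromycin N-acetyltransferase. These are separated by short linkers and 2A "self-cleaving" peptides, so one transcript yields three separate proteins. Together they give a luminescence readout from culture medium, a fluorescence readout in cells, and the option of puromycin selection.

A WPRE follows the coding region to enhance transcript expression, and an SV40 polyadenylation signal ends the unit. A nef fragment and a self-inactivating ΔU3 3′ LTR are also present. No 5′ LTR or packaging signal is annotated, which fits the transient, non-viral format. These elements look like carry-over from a lentiviral version of the cassette, although the record does not say so.
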