LOCUS       pTrans_9xD3B_CLu 7384 bp DNA circular UNA 06-JUL-2015
DEFINITION  CRISPR-Display Cypridina Luciferase-2A-Venus YFP "normalizer,"
            transient format.
ACCESSION   urn.local...1435876244590.78
VERSION     urn.local...1435876244590.78
KEYWORDS    .
SOURCE
  ORGANISM  .
FEATURES             Location/Qualifiers
     gene            complement(1..861)
                     /gene="bla"
                     /label="bla gene"
     CDS             complement(1..861)
                     /gene="bla"
                     /note="ampR (confers resistance to ampicillin)"
                     /codon_start=1
                     /product="beta-lactamase"
                     /translation="MSIQHFRVALIPFFAAFCLPVFAHPETLVKVKDAEDQLGARVGYI
                     ELDLNSGKILESFRPEERFPMMSTFKVLLCGAVLSRIDAGQEQLGRRIHYSQNDLVEYS
                     PVTEKHLTDGMTVRELCSAAITMSDNTAANLLLTTIGGPKELTAFLHNMGDHVTRLDRW
                     EPELNEAIPNDERDTTMPVAMATTLRKLLTGELLTLASRQQLIDWMEADKVAGPLLRSA
                     LPAGWFIADKSGAGERGSRGIIAALGPDGKPSRIVVIYTTGSQATMDERNRQIAEIGAS
                     LIKHW"
                     /label="bla CDS"
     sig_peptide     complement(793..861)
                     /gene="bla"
                     /note="required for secretion to the periplasm; cleaved off
                     to form the mature beta-lactamase protein."
                     /label="bla signal peptide"
     -10_signal      complement(905..910)
                     /note="bla promoter (counter-clockwise); GAGACA; transcript
                     start 2548 (complementary strand)"
                     /label="-10 signal"
     -35_signal      complement(926..931)
                     /note="bla promoter (counter-clockwise); TTCAAA"
                     /label="-35 signal"
     source          order(1062..>1473,<6193..1061)
                     /organism="Cloning vector pNEB193"
                     /mol_type="other DNA"
                     /label="source Cloning vector pNEB193"
     primer_bind     1413..1436
                     /created_by="User"
                     /label="M13F(-47) From Genewiz"
     primer_bind     1419..1436
                     /created_by="User"
                     /label="M13(-41)F From Genewiz"
     primer_bind     1439..1456
                     /created_by="User"
                     /label="M13F(-21) From Genewiz"
     misc_feature    1493..1512
                     /created_by="User"
                     /label="D3B_gRNA_Binding_Site"
     misc_feature    1526..1545
                     /created_by="User"
                     /label="D3B_gRNA_Binding_Site"
     misc_feature    1564..1583
                     /created_by="User"
                     /label="D3B_gRNA_Binding_Site"
     misc_feature    1597..1616
                     /created_by="User"
                     /label="D3B_gRNA_Binding_Site"
     misc_feature    1640..1659
                     /created_by="User"
                     /label="D3B_gRNA_Binding_Site"
     misc_feature    1673..1692
                     /created_by="User"
                     /label="D3B_gRNA_Binding_Site"
     misc_feature    1711..1730
                     /created_by="User"
                     /label="D3B_gRNA_Binding_Site"
     misc_feature    1744..1763
                     /created_by="User"
                     /label="D3B_gRNA_Binding_Site"
     misc_feature    1777..1796
                     /created_by="User"
                     /label="D3B_gRNA_Binding_Site"
     promoter        1821..1880
                     /gene="minCMV"
                     /modified_by="User"
                     /label="minCMVPro"
     misc_feature    1898..1907
                     /created_by="User"
                     /modified_by="User"
                     /label="Kozak_Sequence"
     sig_peptide     1904..1957
                     /created_by="User"
                     /label="CLuc Signal Peptide"
     CDS             1904..3562
                     /created_by="User"
                     /modified_by="User"
                     /label="Cypridina_Luciferase"
     CDS             3563..3577
                     /created_by="User"
                     /modified_by="User"
                     /label="Linker"
     CDS             3578..3640
                     /created_by="User"
                     /modified_by="User"
                     /label="2A_Self-Cleaving_Peptide"
     CDS             3641..3646
                     /created_by="User"
                     /modified_by="User"
                     /label="Linker"
     CDS             3647..4363
                     /created_by="User"
                     /modified_by="User"
                     /label="Venus YFP"
     misc_feature    complement(3693..3713)
                     /created_by="User"
                     /label="EGFP-N Prtimer from Genewiz"
                     /note="Geneious type: primer_bind_reverse"
     primer_bind     4300..4321
                     /created_by="User"
                     /label="EGFP Primer from Genewiz"
     CDS             4364..4372
                     /created_by="User"
                     /label="Linker"
     CDS             4373..4429
                     /created_by="User"
                     /modified_by="User"
                     /label="P2A_Self_Cleaving_Peptide"
     CDS             4430..4435
                     /created_by="User"
                     /label="Linker"
     CDS             4436..5035
                     /created_by="User"
                     /label="Puromycin_Resistance_Gene"
     misc_feature    5057..5654
                     /created_by="User"
                     /modified_by="User"
                     /label="WPRE"
     terminator      5755..5989
                     /created_by="User"
                     /modified_by="User"
                     /label="deltaU3/3' LTR"
     misc_feature    5755..5808
                     /created_by="User"
                     /modified_by="User"
                     /label="deltaU3"
     LTR             5809..5989
                     /created_by="User"
                     /label="3' LTR"
     polyA_signal    6061..6192
                     /created_by="User"
                     /label="SV40 PA signal"
     misc_feature    complement(6098..6117)
                     /created_by="User"
                     /label="SV40 pA Primer from Genewiz"
                     /note="Geneious type: primer_bind_reverse"
     misc_feature    complement(6231..6247)
                     /created_by="User"
                     /label="M13Reverse_Primer"
                     /note="Geneious type: primer_bind_reverse"
     -10_signal      complement(6280..6285)
                     /note="Plac promoter (drives lacZalpha; counter-clockwise);
                     TATGTT"
                     /label="-10 signal"
     -35_signal      complement(6304..6309)
                     /note="Plac promoter (drives lacZalpha; counter-clockwise);
                     TTTACA"
                     /label="-35 signal"
     protein_bind    complement(6329..6341)
                     /note="CAP protein binding site"
                     /bound_moiety="catabolite activator protein (CAP)"
                     /label="CAP protein binding site protein bind"
     rep_origin      complement(6626..7214)
                     /note="pMB1 origin of replication (counter-clockwise)
                     (RNAII -35 to RNA/DNA switch point)"
                     /label="rep origin"
     misc_RNA        complement(6626..7178)
                     /note="RNAII transcript (complementary strand)"
                     /label="RNA"
     -35_signal      7032..7037
                     /note="RNAI promoter (clockwise); TTGAAG"
                     /label="RNAI promoter (clockwise); TTGAAG -35 signal"
     -10_signal      7054..7059
                     /note="RNAI promoter (clockwise); GCTACA"
                     /label="RNAI promoter (clockwise); GCTACA -10 signal"
     misc_RNA        7068..7175
                     /note="RNAI transcript"
                     /label="RNAI transcript"
     -10_signal      complement(7188..7193)
                     /note="RNAII promoter (counter-clockwise); CGTAAT"
                     /label="-10 signal"
     -35_signal      complement(7209..7214)
                     /note="RNAII promoter (counter-clockwise); TTGAGA"
                     /label="-35 signal"
ORIGIN
        1 ttaccaatgc ttaatcagtg aggcacctat ctcagcgatc tgtctatttc gttcatccat
       61 agttgcctga ctccccgtcg tgtagataac tacgatacgg gagggcttac catctggccc
      121 cagtgctgca atgataccgc gagacccacg ctcaccggct ccagatttat cagcaataaa
      181 ccagccagcc ggaagggccg agcgcagaag tggtcctgca actttatccg cctccatcca
      241 gtctattaat tgttgccggg aagctagagt aagtagttcg ccagttaata gtttgcgcaa
      301 cgttgttgcc attgctacag gcatcgtggt gtcacgctcg tcgtttggta tggcttcatt
      361 cagctccggt tcccaacgat caaggcgagt tacatgatcc cccatgttgt gcaaaaaagc
      421 ggttagctcc ttcggtcctc cgatcgttgt cagaagtaag ttggccgcag tgttatcact
      481 catggttatg gcagcactgc ataattctct tactgtcatg ccatccgtaa gatgcttttc
      541 tgtgactggt gagtactcaa ccaagtcatt ctgagaatag tgtatgcggc gaccgagttg
      601 ctcttgcccg gcgtcaatac gggataatac cgcgccacat agcagaactt taaaagtgct
      661 catcattgga aaacgttctt cggggcgaaa actctcaagg atcttaccgc tgttgagatc
      721 cagttcgatg taacccactc gtgcacccaa ctgatcttca gcatctttta ctttcaccag
      781 cgtttctggg tgagcaaaaa caggaaggca aaatgccgca aaaaagggaa taagggcgac
      841 acggaaatgt tgaatactca tactcttcct ttttcaatat tattgaagca tttatcaggg
      901 ttattgtctc atgagcggat acatatttga atgtatttag aaaaataaac aaataggggt
      961 tccgcgcaca tttccccgaa aagtgccacc tgacgtctaa gaaaccatta ttatcatgac
     1021 attaacctat aaaaataggc gtatcacgag gccctttcgt ctcgcgcgtt tcggtgatga
     1081 cggtgaaaac ctctgacaca tgcagctccc ggagacggtc acagcttgtc tgtaagcgga
     1141 tgccgggagc agacaagccc gtcagggcgc gtcagcgggt gttggcgggt gtcggggctg
     1201 gcttaactat gcggcatcag agcagattgt actgagagtg caccatatgc ggtgtgaaat
     1261 accgcacaga tgcgtaagga gaaaataccg catcaggcgc cattcgccat tcaggctgcg
     1321 caactgttgg gaagggcgat cggtgcgggc ctcttcgcta ttacgccagc tggcgaaagg
     1381 gggatgtgct gcaaggcgat taagttgggt aacgccaggg ttttcccagt cacgacgttg
     1441 taaaacgacg gccagtgaat tcgagctcgg taccttctcg agctttgcgg taatctagat
     1501 cgcccgtccc ctaggcaaag ctctaatcta gatcgcccgt cccctaggaa aggaagcagc
     1561 cacatctaga tcgcccgtcc cctaggataa cgttagatct agatcgcccg tcccctaggg
     1621 tgaagtagtc tttgcggtaa tctagatcgc ccgtccccta ggcaaagctc taatctagat
     1681 cgcccgtccc ctaggaaagg aagcagccac atctagatcg cccgtcccct aggataacgt
     1741 tagatctaga tcgcccgtcc cctagggtga agtagtatct agatcgcccg tcccctaggc
     1801 cggatccacg tatgtcgagg taggcgtgta cggtgggagg cctatataag cagagctcgt
     1861 ttagtgaacc gtcagatcgc ctggaggtac cgccaccgcc accatgaaga ccttaattct
     1921 tgccgttgca ttagtctact gcgccactgt tcattgccag gactgtcctt acgaacctga
     1981 tccaccaaac acagttccaa cttcctgtga agctaaagaa ggagaatgta ttgatagcag
     2041 ctgtggcacc tgcacgagag acatactatc agatggactg tgtgaaaata aaccaggaaa
     2101 aacatgttgc cgaatgtgtc agtatgtaat tgaatgcaga gtagaggccg caggatggtt
     2161 tagaacattc tatggaaaga gattccagtt ccaggaacct ggtacatacg tgttgggtca
     2221 aggaaccaag ggcggcgact ggaaggtgtc catcaccctg gagaacctgg atggaaccaa
     2281 gggggctgtg ctgaccaaga caagactgga agtggctgga gacatcattg acatcgctca
     2341 agctactgag aatcccatca ctgtaaacgg tggagctgac cctatcatcg ccaacccgta
     2401 caccatcggc gaggtcacca tcgctgttgt tgagatgcca ggcttcaaca tcaccgtcat
     2461 tgagttcttc aaactgatcg tgatcgacat cctcggagga agatctgtaa gaatcgcccc
     2521 agacacagca aacaaaggaa tgatctctgg cctctgtgga gatcttaaaa tgatggaaga
     2581 tacagacttc acttcagatc cagaacaact cgctattcag cctaagatca accaggagtt
     2641 tgacggttgt ccactctatg gaaatcctga tgacgttgca tactgcaaag gtcttctgga
     2701 gccgtacaag gacagctgcc gcaaccccat caacttctac tactacacca tctcctgcgc
     2761 cttcgcccgc tgtatgggtg gagacgagcg agcctcacac gtgctgcttg actacaggga
     2821 gacgtgcgct gctcccgaaa ctagaggaac ctgcgttttg tctggacata ctttctacga
     2881 tacatttgac aaagcaagat accaattcca gggtccctgc aaggagattc ttatggccgc
     2941 cgactgtttc tggaacactt gggatgtgaa ggtttcacac aggaatgttg actcttacac
     3001 tgaagtagag aaagtacgaa tcaggaaaca atcgactgta gtagaactca ttgttgatgg
     3061 aaaacagatt ctggttggag gagaagccgt gtccgtcccg tacagctctc agaacacttc
     3121 catctactgg caagatggtg acatactgac tacagccatc ctacctgaag ctctggtggt
     3181 caagttcaac ttcaagcaac tgctcgtcgt acatattaga gatccattcg atggtaagac
     3241 ttgcggtatt tgcggtaact acaaccagga tttcagtgat gattcttttg atgctgaagg
     3301 agcctgtgat ctgaccccca acccaccggg atgcaccgaa gaacagaaac ctgaagctga
     3361 acgactctgc aatagtctct tcgccggtca aagtgatctt gatcagaaat gtaacgtgtg
     3421 ccacaagcct gaccgtgtcg aacgatgcat gtacgagtat tgcctgaggg gacaacaggg
     3481 tttctgtgac cacgcatggg agttcaagaa agaatgctac ataaagcatg gagacaccct
     3541 agaagtacca gatgaatgca aaggcagcac cagcggcggc agtggagagg gcagaggaag
     3601 tctgctaaca tgcggtgacg tcgaggagaa tcctggccca ggcagtatgg tgagcaaggg
     3661 cgaggagctg ttcaccgggg tggtgcccat cctggtcgag ctggacggcg acgtaaacgg
     3721 ccacaagttc agcgtgtccg gcgagggcga gggcgatgcc acctacggca agctgaccct
     3781 gaagctgatc tgcaccaccg gcaagctgcc cgtgccctgg cccaccctcg tgaccaccct
     3841 gggctacggc ctgcagtgct tcgcccgcta ccccgaccac atgaagcagc acgacttctt
     3901 caagtccgcc atgcccgaag gctacgtcca ggagcgcacc atcttcttca aggacgacgg
     3961 caactacaag acccgcgccg aggtgaagtt cgagggcgac accctggtga accgcatcga
     4021 gctgaagggc atcgacttca aggaggacgg caacatcctg gggcacaagc tggagtacaa
     4081 ctacaacagc cacaacgtct atatcaccgc cgacaagcag aagaacggca tcaaggccaa
     4141 cttcaagatc cgccacaaca tcgaggacgg cggcgtgcag ctcgccgacc actaccagca
     4201 gaacaccccc atcggcgacg gccccgtgct gctgcccgac aaccactacc tgagctacca
     4261 gtccaagctg agcaaagacc ccaacgagaa gcgcgatcac atggtcctgc tggagttcgt
     4321 gaccgccgcc gggatcactc tcggcatgga cgagctgtac aagggcagcg gtgctacgaa
     4381 cttcagtctc ctgaaacagg ctggggatgt ggaggagaac cccggcccag gcagcatgac
     4441 cgagtacaag cccacggtgc gcctcgccac ccgcgacgac gtccccaggg ccgtacgcac
     4501 cctcgccgcc gcgttcgccg actaccccgc cacgcgccac accgtcgatc cggaccgcca
     4561 catcgagcgg gtcaccgagc tgcaagaact cttcctcacg cgcgtcgggc tcgacatcgg
     4621 caaggtgtgg gtcgcggacg acggcgccgc ggtggcggtc tggaccacgc cggagagcgt
     4681 cgaagcgggg gcggtgttcg ccgagatcgg cccgcgcatg gccgagttga gcggttcccg
     4741 gctggccgcg cagcaacaga tggaaggcct cctggcgccg caccggccca aggagcccgc
     4801 gtggttcctg gccaccgtcg gcgtctcgcc cgaccaccag ggcaagggtc tgggcagcgc
     4861 cgtcgtgctc cccggagtgg aggcggccga gcgcgccggg gtgcccgcct tcctggagac
     4921 ctccgcgccc cgcaacctcc ccttctacga gcggctcggc ttcaccgtca ccgccgacgt
     4981 cgagtgcccg aaggaccgcg cgacctggtg catgacccgc aagcccggtg cctagtaacg
     5041 taccggttag taatgatcga caatcaacct ctggattaca aaatttgtga aagattgact
     5101 ggtattctta actatgttgc tccttttacg ctatgtggat acgctgcttt aatgcctttg
     5161 tatcatgcta ttgcttcccg tatggctttc attttctcct ccttgtataa atcctggttg
     5221 ctgtctcttt atgaggagtt gtggcccgtt gtcaggcaac gtggcgtggt gtgcactgtg
     5281 tttgctgacg caacccccac tggttggggc attgccacca cctgtcagct cctttccggg
     5341 actttcgctt tccccctccc tattgccacg gcggaactca tcgccgcctg ccttgcccgc
     5401 tgctggacag gggctcggct gttgggcact gacaattccg tggtgttgtc ggggaagctg
     5461 acgtcctttc catggctgct cgcctgtgtt gccacctgga ttctgcgcgg gacgtccttc
     5521 tgctacgtcc cttcggccct caatccagcg gaccttcctt cccgcggcct gctgccggct
     5581 ctgcggcctc ttccgcgtct tcgccttcgc cctcagacga gtcggatctc cctttgggcc
     5641 gcctccccgc ctggcgatgg taccgctaag cacaattcga gctcggtacc tttaagacca
     5701 atgacttaca aggcagctgt agatcttagc cactttttaa aagaaaaggg gggactggaa
     5761 gggctaattc actcccaacg aagacaagat ctgctttttg cttgtactgg gtctctctgg
     5821 ttagaccaga tctgagcctg ggagctctct ggctaactag ggaacccact gcttaagcct
     5881 caataaagct tgccttgagt gcttcaagta gtgtgtgccc gtctgttgtg tgactctggt
     5941 aactagagat ccctcagacc cttttagtca gtgtggaaaa tctctagcag tagtagttca
     6001 tgtcatctta ttattcagta tttataactt gcaaagaaat gaatatcaga gagtgagagg
     6061 aacttgttta ttgcagctta taatggttac aaataaagca atagcatcac aaatttcaca
     6121 aataaagcat ttttttcact gcattctagt tgtggtttgt ccaaactcat caatgtatct
     6181 tatcatgtct gggtttaaac ctgcaggcat gcaagcttgg cgtaatcatg gtcatagctg
     6241 tttcctgtgt gaaattgtta tccgctcaca attccacaca acatacgagc cggaagcata
     6301 aagtgtaaag cctggggtgc ctaatgagtg agctaactca cattaattgc gttgcgctca
     6361 ctgcccgctt tccagtcggg aaacctgtcg tgccagctgc attaatgaat cggccaacgc
     6421 gcggggagag gcggtttgcg tattgggccg cttcctcgct cactgactcg ctgcgctcgg
     6481 tcgttcggct gcggcgagcg gtatcagctc actcaaaggc ggtaatacgg ttatccacag
     6541 aatcagggga taacgcagga aagaacatgt gagcaaaagg ccagcaaaag gccaggaacc
     6601 gtaaaaaggc cgcgttgctg gcgtttttcc ataggctccg cccccctgac gagcatcaca
     6661 aaaatcgacg ctcaagtcag aggtggcgaa acccgacagg actataaaga taccaggcgt
     6721 ttccccctgg aagctccctc gtgcgctctc ctgttccgac cctgccgctt accggatacc
     6781 tgtccgcctt tctcccttcg ggaagcgtgg cgctttctca tagctcacgc tgtaggtatc
     6841 tcagttcggt gtaggtcgtt cgctccaagc tgggctgtgt gcacgaaccc cccgttcagc
     6901 ccgaccgctg cgccttatcc ggtaactatc gtcttgagtc caacccggta agacacgact
     6961 tatcgccact ggcagcagcc actggtaaca ggattagcag agcgaggtat gtaggcggtg
     7021 ctacagagtt cttgaagtgg tggcctaact acggctacac tagaagaaca gtatttggta
     7081 tctgcgctct gctgaagcca gttaccttcg gaaaaagagt tggtagctct tgatccggca
     7141 aacaaaccac cgctggtagc ggtggttttt ttgtttgcaa gcagcagatt acgcgcagaa
     7201 aaaaaggatc tcaagaagat cctttgatct tttctacggg gtctgacgct cagtggaacg
     7261 aaaactcacg ttaagggatt ttggtcatga gattatcaaa aaggatcttc acctagatcc
     7321 ttttaaatta aaaatgaagt tttaaatcaa tctaaagtat atatgagtaa acttggtctg
     7381 acag
//
