Features (pLannotate 1.2.2; 19 found; start..end, strand, type, name):
      1..861     -  CDS            AmpR: β-lactamase; bla; confers resistance to ampicillin, carbenicillin, and related antibiotics
    862..966     -  promoter       AmpR promoter: bla
   1061..1096    +  CDS            rop (fragment): Rop protein, which maintains plasmids at low copy number; rop
   1198..1297    +  misc_feature   bom (fragment): basis of mobility region from pBR322
   1303..1460    -  CDS            lacZα (fragment): LacZα fragment of β-galactosidase; lacZ fragment
   1819..1857    +  promoter       minimal CMV promoter: human cytomegalovirus (CMV) immediate early promoter
   1904..3562    +  CDS            CLuc: secreted Cypridina luciferase contains 30 codon substitutions for efficient translation in mammalian cells
   3647..4363    +  CDS            mVenus: mVenus is a basic (constitutively fluorescent) yellow fluorescent protein published in 2006, derived from Aequorea victoria. It is reported to be a rapidly-maturing monomer with moderate acid sensitivity.
   4436..5033    +  CDS            PuroR (fragment): puromycin N-acetyltransferase; pac from Streptomyces; confers resistance to puromycin
   5062..5650    +  misc_feature   WPRE: woodchuck hepatitis virus posttranscriptional regulatory element
   5686..5754    +  CDS            nef (fragment): NEF_HV1Z2 - Experimental evidence at protein level: Swiss-Prot protein existence level 1. Extracellular Nef protein targets CD4(+) T-lymphocytes for apoptosis by interacting with CXCR4 surface receptors. From Human immunodeficiency virus type 1 group M subtype D (isolate Z2/CDC-Z34) (HIV-1).
   5756..5989    +  LTR            3' LTR (ΔU3): self-inactivating 3' long terminal repeat (LTR) from HIV-1
   6061..6182    +  polyA_signal   SV40 poly(A) signal: SV40 polyadenylation signal
   6199..6218    +  misc_feature   MCS (fragment): pUC18/19 multiple cloning site
   6255..6271    -  protein_bind   lac operator: The lac repressor binds to the lac operator to inhibit transcription in E. coli. This inhibition can be relieved by adding lactose or isopropyl-β-D-thiogalactopyranoside (IPTG). lac repressor encoded by lacI
   6279..6309    -  promoter       lac promoter: promoter for the E. coli lac operon
   6324..6345    -  protein_bind   CAP binding site: CAP binding activates transcription in the presence of cAMP. E. coli catabolite activator protein
   6358..6448    -  CDS            lacI (fragment): lac repressor; lacI; The lac repressor binds to the lac operator to inhibit transcription in E. coli. This inhibition can be relieved by adding lactose or isopropyl-β-D-thiogalactopyranoside (IPTG).
   6626..7214    -  rep_origin     ori: high-copy-number ColE1/pMB1/pBR322/pUC origin of replication
>Addgene plasmid #68415 | pTrans_9xD3B_Cluc_Norm | depositor full sequence | sequence record 125547 | Full Sequence
TTACCAATGCTTAATCAGTGAGGCACCTATCTCAGCGATCTGTCTATTTCGTTCATCCATAGTTGCCTGA
CTCCCCGTCGTGTAGATAACTACGATACGGGAGGGCTTACCATCTGGCCCCAGTGCTGCAATGATACCGC
GAGACCCACGCTCACCGGCTCCAGATTTATCAGCAATAAACCAGCCAGCCGGAAGGGCCGAGCGCAGAAG
TGGTCCTGCAACTTTATCCGCCTCCATCCAGTCTATTAATTGTTGCCGGGAAGCTAGAGTAAGTAGTTCG
CCAGTTAATAGTTTGCGCAACGTTGTTGCCATTGCTACAGGCATCGTGGTGTCACGCTCGTCGTTTGGTA
TGGCTTCATTCAGCTCCGGTTCCCAACGATCAAGGCGAGTTACATGATCCCCCATGTTGTGCAAAAAAGC
GGTTAGCTCCTTCGGTCCTCCGATCGTTGTCAGAAGTAAGTTGGCCGCAGTGTTATCACTCATGGTTATG
GCAGCACTGCATAATTCTCTTACTGTCATGCCATCCGTAAGATGCTTTTCTGTGACTGGTGAGTACTCAA
CCAAGTCATTCTGAGAATAGTGTATGCGGCGACCGAGTTGCTCTTGCCCGGCGTCAATACGGGATAATAC
CGCGCCACATAGCAGAACTTTAAAAGTGCTCATCATTGGAAAACGTTCTTCGGGGCGAAAACTCTCAAGG
ATCTTACCGCTGTTGAGATCCAGTTCGATGTAACCCACTCGTGCACCCAACTGATCTTCAGCATCTTTTA
CTTTCACCAGCGTTTCTGGGTGAGCAAAAACAGGAAGGCAAAATGCCGCAAAAAAGGGAATAAGGGCGAC
ACGGAAATGTTGAATACTCATACTCTTCCTTTTTCAATATTATTGAAGCATTTATCAGGGTTATTGTCTC
ATGAGCGGATACATATTTGAATGTATTTAGAAAAATAAACAAATAGGGGTTCCGCGCACATTTCCCCGAA
AAGTGCCACCTGACGTCTAAGAAACCATTATTATCATGACATTAACCTATAAAAATAGGCGTATCACGAG
GCCCTTTCGTCTCGCGCGTTTCGGTGATGACGGTGAAAACCTCTGACACATGCAGCTCCCGGAGACGGTC
ACAGCTTGTCTGTAAGCGGATGCCGGGAGCAGACAAGCCCGTCAGGGCGCGTCAGCGGGTGTTGGCGGGT
GTCGGGGCTGGCTTAACTATGCGGCATCAGAGCAGATTGTACTGAGAGTGCACCATATGCGGTGTGAAAT
ACCGCACAGATGCGTAAGGAGAAAATACCGCATCAGGCGCCATTCGCCATTCAGGCTGCGCAACTGTTGG
GAAGGGCGATCGGTGCGGGCCTCTTCGCTATTACGCCAGCTGGCGAAAGGGGGATGTGCTGCAAGGCGAT
TAAGTTGGGTAACGCCAGGGTTTTCCCAGTCACGACGTTGTAAAACGACGGCCAGTGAATTCGAGCTCGG
TACCTTCTCGAGCTTTGCGGTAATCTAGATCGCCCGTCCCCTAGGCAAAGCTCTAATCTAGATCGCCCGT
CCCCTAGGAAAGGAAGCAGCCACATCTAGATCGCCCGTCCCCTAGGATAACGTTAGATCTAGATCGCCCG
TCCCCTAGGGTGAAGTAGTCTTTGCGGTAATCTAGATCGCCCGTCCCCTAGGCAAAGCTCTAATCTAGAT
CGCCCGTCCCCTAGGAAAGGAAGCAGCCACATCTAGATCGCCCGTCCCCTAGGATAACGTTAGATCTAGA
TCGCCCGTCCCCTAGGGTGAAGTAGTATCTAGATCGCCCGTCCCCTAGGCCGGATCCACGTATGTCGAGG
TAGGCGTGTACGGTGGGAGGCCTATATAAGCAGAGCTCGTTTAGTGAACCGTCAGATCGCCTGGAGGTAC
CGCCACCGCCACCATGAAGACCTTAATTCTTGCCGTTGCATTAGTCTACTGCGCCACTGTTCATTGCCAG
GACTGTCCTTACGAACCTGATCCACCAAACACAGTTCCAACTTCCTGTGAAGCTAAAGAAGGAGAATGTA
TTGATAGCAGCTGTGGCACCTGCACGAGAGACATACTATCAGATGGACTGTGTGAAAATAAACCAGGAAA
AACATGTTGCCGAATGTGTCAGTATGTAATTGAATGCAGAGTAGAGGCCGCAGGATGGTTTAGAACATTC
TATGGAAAGAGATTCCAGTTCCAGGAACCTGGTACATACGTGTTGGGTCAAGGAACCAAGGGCGGCGACT
GGAAGGTGTCCATCACCCTGGAGAACCTGGATGGAACCAAGGGGGCTGTGCTGACCAAGACAAGACTGGA
AGTGGCTGGAGACATCATTGACATCGCTCAAGCTACTGAGAATCCCATCACTGTAAACGGTGGAGCTGAC
CCTATCATCGCCAACCCGTACACCATCGGCGAGGTCACCATCGCTGTTGTTGAGATGCCAGGCTTCAACA
TCACCGTCATTGAGTTCTTCAAACTGATCGTGATCGACATCCTCGGAGGAAGATCTGTAAGAATCGCCCC
AGACACAGCAAACAAAGGAATGATCTCTGGCCTCTGTGGAGATCTTAAAATGATGGAAGATACAGACTTC
ACTTCAGATCCAGAACAACTCGCTATTCAGCCTAAGATCAACCAGGAGTTTGACGGTTGTCCACTCTATG
GAAATCCTGATGACGTTGCATACTGCAAAGGTCTTCTGGAGCCGTACAAGGACAGCTGCCGCAACCCCAT
CAACTTCTACTACTACACCATCTCCTGCGCCTTCGCCCGCTGTATGGGTGGAGACGAGCGAGCCTCACAC
GTGCTGCTTGACTACAGGGAGACGTGCGCTGCTCCCGAAACTAGAGGAACCTGCGTTTTGTCTGGACATA
CTTTCTACGATACATTTGACAAAGCAAGATACCAATTCCAGGGTCCCTGCAAGGAGATTCTTATGGCCGC
CGACTGTTTCTGGAACACTTGGGATGTGAAGGTTTCACACAGGAATGTTGACTCTTACACTGAAGTAGAG
AAAGTACGAATCAGGAAACAATCGACTGTAGTAGAACTCATTGTTGATGGAAAACAGATTCTGGTTGGAG
GAGAAGCCGTGTCCGTCCCGTACAGCTCTCAGAACACTTCCATCTACTGGCAAGATGGTGACATACTGAC
TACAGCCATCCTACCTGAAGCTCTGGTGGTCAAGTTCAACTTCAAGCAACTGCTCGTCGTACATATTAGA
GATCCATTCGATGGTAAGACTTGCGGTATTTGCGGTAACTACAACCAGGATTTCAGTGATGATTCTTTTG
ATGCTGAAGGAGCCTGTGATCTGACCCCCAACCCACCGGGATGCACCGAAGAACAGAAACCTGAAGCTGA
ACGACTCTGCAATAGTCTCTTCGCCGGTCAAAGTGATCTTGATCAGAAATGTAACGTGTGCCACAAGCCT
GACCGTGTCGAACGATGCATGTACGAGTATTGCCTGAGGGGACAACAGGGTTTCTGTGACCACGCATGGG
AGTTCAAGAAAGAATGCTACATAAAGCATGGAGACACCCTAGAAGTACCAGATGAATGCAAAGGCAGCAC
CAGCGGCGGCAGTGGAGAGGGCAGAGGAAGTCTGCTAACATGCGGTGACGTCGAGGAGAATCCTGGCCCA
GGCAGTATGGTGAGCAAGGGCGAGGAGCTGTTCACCGGGGTGGTGCCCATCCTGGTCGAGCTGGACGGCG
ACGTAAACGGCCACAAGTTCAGCGTGTCCGGCGAGGGCGAGGGCGATGCCACCTACGGCAAGCTGACCCT
GAAGCTGATCTGCACCACCGGCAAGCTGCCCGTGCCCTGGCCCACCCTCGTGACCACCCTGGGCTACGGC
CTGCAGTGCTTCGCCCGCTACCCCGACCACATGAAGCAGCACGACTTCTTCAAGTCCGCCATGCCCGAAG
GCTACGTCCAGGAGCGCACCATCTTCTTCAAGGACGACGGCAACTACAAGACCCGCGCCGAGGTGAAGTT
CGAGGGCGACACCCTGGTGAACCGCATCGAGCTGAAGGGCATCGACTTCAAGGAGGACGGCAACATCCTG
GGGCACAAGCTGGAGTACAACTACAACAGCCACAACGTCTATATCACCGCCGACAAGCAGAAGAACGGCA
TCAAGGCCAACTTCAAGATCCGCCACAACATCGAGGACGGCGGCGTGCAGCTCGCCGACCACTACCAGCA
GAACACCCCCATCGGCGACGGCCCCGTGCTGCTGCCCGACAACCACTACCTGAGCTACCAGTCCAAGCTG
AGCAAAGACCCCAACGAGAAGCGCGATCACATGGTCCTGCTGGAGTTCGTGACCGCCGCCGGGATCACTC
TCGGCATGGACGAGCTGTACAAGGGCAGCGGTGCTACGAACTTCAGTCTCCTGAAACAGGCTGGGGATGT
GGAGGAGAACCCCGGCCCAGGCAGCATGACCGAGTACAAGCCCACGGTGCGCCTCGCCACCCGCGACGAC
GTCCCCAGGGCCGTACGCACCCTCGCCGCCGCGTTCGCCGACTACCCCGCCACGCGCCACACCGTCGATC
CGGACCGCCACATCGAGCGGGTCACCGAGCTGCAAGAACTCTTCCTCACGCGCGTCGGGCTCGACATCGG
CAAGGTGTGGGTCGCGGACGACGGCGCCGCGGTGGCGGTCTGGACCACGCCGGAGAGCGTCGAAGCGGGG
GCGGTGTTCGCCGAGATCGGCCCGCGCATGGCCGAGTTGAGCGGTTCCCGGCTGGCCGCGCAGCAACAGA
TGGAAGGCCTCCTGGCGCCGCACCGGCCCAAGGAGCCCGCGTGGTTCCTGGCCACCGTCGGCGTCTCGCC
CGACCACCAGGGCAAGGGTCTGGGCAGCGCCGTCGTGCTCCCCGGAGTGGAGGCGGCCGAGCGCGCCGGG
GTGCCCGCCTTCCTGGAGACCTCCGCGCCCCGCAACCTCCCCTTCTACGAGCGGCTCGGCTTCACCGTCA
CCGCCGACGTCGAGGTGCCCGAAGGACCGCGCACCTGGTGCATGACCCGCAAGCCCGGTGCCTAGTAACG
TACCGGTTAGTAATGATCGACAATCAACCTCTGGATTACAAAATTTGTGAAAGATTGACTGGTATTCTTA
ACTATGTTGCTCCTTTTACGCTATGTGGATACGCTGCTTTAATGCCTTTGTATCATGCTATTGCTTCCCG
TATGGCTTTCATTTTCTCCTCCTTGTATAAATCCTGGTTGCTGTCTCTTTATGAGGAGTTGTGGCCCGTT
GTCAGGCAACGTGGCGTGGTGTGCACTGTGTTTGCTGACGCAACCCCCACTGGTTGGGGCATTGCCACCA
CCTGTCAGCTCCTTTCCGGGACTTTCGCTTTCCCCCTCCCTATTGCCACGGCGGAACTCATCGCCGCCTG
CCTTGCCCGCTGCTGGACAGGGGCTCGGCTGTTGGGCACTGACAATTCCGTGGTGTTGTCGGGGAAGCTG
ACGTCCTTTCCATGGCTGCTCGCCTGTGTTGCCACCTGGATTCTGCGCGGGACGTCCTTCTGCTACGTCC
CTTCGGCCCTCAATCCAGCGGACCTTCCTTCCCGCGGCCTGCTGCCGGCTCTGCGGCCTCTTCCGCGTCT
TCGCCTTCGCCCTCAGACGAGTCGGATCTCCCTTTGGGCCGCCTCCCCGCCTGGCGATGGTACCGCTAAG
CACAATTCGAGCTCGGTACCTTTAAGACCAATGACTTACAAGGCAGCTGTAGATCTTAGCCACTTTTTAA
AAGAAAAGGGGGGACTGGAAGGGCTAATTCACTCCCAACGAAGACAAGATCTGCTTTTTGCTTGTACTGG
GTCTCTCTGGTTAGACCAGATCTGAGCCTGGGAGCTCTCTGGCTAACTAGGGAACCCACTGCTTAAGCCT
CAATAAAGCTTGCCTTGAGTGCTTCAAGTAGTGTGTGCCCGTCTGTTGTGTGACTCTGGTAACTAGAGAT
CCCTCAGACCCTTTTAGTCAGTGTGGAAAATCTCTAGCAGTAGTAGTTCATGTCATCTTATTATTCAGTA
TTTATAACTTGCAAAGAAATGAATATCAGAGAGTGAGAGGAACTTGTTTATTGCAGCTTATAATGGTTAC
AAATAAAGCAATAGCATCACAAATTTCACAAATAAAGCATTTTTTTCACTGCATTCTAGTTGTGGTTTGT
CCAAACTCATCAATGTATCTTATCATGTCTGGGTTTAAACCTGCAGGCATGCAAGCTTGGCGTAATCATG
GTCATAGCTGTTTCCTGTGTGAAATTGTTATCCGCTCACAATTCCACACAACATACGAGCCGGAAGCATA
AAGTGTAAAGCCTGGGGTGCCTAATGAGTGAGCTAACTCACATTAATTGCGTTGCGCTCACTGCCCGCTT
TCCAGTCGGGAAACCTGTCGTGCCAGCTGCATTAATGAATCGGCCAACGCGCGGGGAGAGGCGGTTTGCG
TATTGGGCCGCTTCCTCGCTCACTGACTCGCTGCGCTCGGTCGTTCGGCTGCGGCGAGCGGTATCAGCTC
ACTCAAAGGCGGTAATACGGTTATCCACAGAATCAGGGGATAACGCAGGAAAGAACATGTGAGCAAAAGG
CCAGCAAAAGGCCAGGAACCGTAAAAAGGCCGCGTTGCTGGCGTTTTTCCATAGGCTCCGCCCCCCTGAC
GAGCATCACAAAAATCGACGCTCAAGTCAGAGGTGGCGAAACCCGACAGGACTATAAAGATACCAGGCGT
TTCCCCCTGGAAGCTCCCTCGTGCGCTCTCCTGTTCCGACCCTGCCGCTTACCGGATACCTGTCCGCCTT
TCTCCCTTCGGGAAGCGTGGCGCTTTCTCATAGCTCACGCTGTAGGTATCTCAGTTCGGTGTAGGTCGTT
CGCTCCAAGCTGGGCTGTGTGCACGAACCCCCCGTTCAGCCCGACCGCTGCGCCTTATCCGGTAACTATC
GTCTTGAGTCCAACCCGGTAAGACACGACTTATCGCCACTGGCAGCAGCCACTGGTAACAGGATTAGCAG
AGCGAGGTATGTAGGCGGTGCTACAGAGTTCTTGAAGTGGTGGCCTAACTACGGCTACACTAGAAGAACA
GTATTTGGTATCTGCGCTCTGCTGAAGCCAGTTACCTTCGGAAAAAGAGTTGGTAGCTCTTGATCCGGCA
AACAAACCACCGCTGGTAGCGGTGGTTTTTTTGTTTGCAAGCAGCAGATTACGCGCAGAAAAAAAGGATC
TCAAGAAGATCCTTTGATCTTTTCTACGGGGTCTGACGCTCAGTGGAACGAAAACTCACGTTAAGGGATT
TTGGTCATGAGATTATCAAAAAGGATCTTCACCTAGATCCTTTTAAATTAAAAATGAAGTTTTAAATCAA
TCTAAAGTATATATGAGTAAACTTGGTCTGACAG
