>Addgene plasmid #68415 | pTrans_9xD3B_Cluc_Norm | addgene partial sequence | sequence record 124477 | LNCX 5'-AGCTCGTTTAGTGAACCGTCAGATC-3'
CGCCACCATGAAGACCTTAATTCTTGCCGTTGCATTAGTCTACTGCGCCACTGTTCATTGCCAGGACTGT
CCTTACGAACCTGATCCACCAAACACAGTTCCAACTTCCTGTGAAGCTAAAGAAGGAGAATGTATTGATA
GCAGCTGTGGCACCTGCACGAGAGACATACTATCAGATGGACTGTGTGAAAATAAACCAGGAAAAACATG
TTGCCGAATGTGTCAGTATGTAATTGAATGCAGAGTAGAGGCCGCAGGATGGTTTAGAACATTCTATGGA
AAGAGATTCCAGTTCCAGGAACCTGGTACATACGTGTTGGGTCAAGGAACCAAGGGCGGCGACTGGAAGG
TGTCCATCACCCTGGAGAACCTGGATGGAACCAAGGGGGCTGTGCTGACCAAGACAAGACTGGAAGTGGC
TGGAGACATCATTGACATCGCTCAAGCTACTGAGAATCCCATCACTGTAAACGGTGGAGCTGACCCTATC
ATCGCCAACCCGTACACCATCGGCGAGGTCACCATCGCTGTTGTTGAGATGCCAGGCTTCAACATCACCG
TCATTGAGTTCTTCAAACTGATCGTGATCGACATCCTCGGAGGAAGATCTGTAAGAATCGCCCCAGACAC
AGCAAACAAAGGAATGATCTCTGGCCTCTGTGGAGATCTTAAAATGATGGAAGATACAGACTTCACTTCA
GATCCAGAACAACTCGCTATTCAGCCTAAGATCAACCAGGAGTTTGACGGTTGTCCACTCTATGGAAATC
CTGATGACGTTGCATACTGCAAAGGTCTTCTGGAGCCGTACAAGGACAGCTGCCGCAACCCCATCAACTT
CTACTACTACACCATCTCCTGCGCCTTCGCCCGCTGTATGGGTGGAGACGAGCGAGCCTCACACGTGCT
