>Addgene plasmid #68415 | pTrans_9xD3B_Cluc_Norm | addgene partial sequence | sequence record 124479 | EGFP-N 5'-CGTCGCCGTCCAGCTCGACCAG-3'
GCTCCTCGCCCTTGCTCACCATACTGCCTGGGCCAGGATTCTCCTCGACGTCACCGCATGTTAGCAGACT
TCCTCTGCCCTCTCCACTGCCGCCGCTGGTGCTGCCTTTGCATTCATCTGGTACTTCTAGGGTGTCTCCA
TGCTTTATGTAGCATTCTTTCTTGAACTCCCATGCGTGGTCACAGAAACCCTGTTGTCCCCTCAGGCAAT
ACTCGTACATGCATCGTTCGACACGGTCAGGCTTGTGGCACACGTTACATTTCTGATCAAGATCACTTTG
ACCGGCGAAGAGACTATTGCAGAGTCGTTCAGCTTCAGGTTTCTGTTCTTCGGTGCATCCCGGTGGGTTG
GGGGTCAGATCACAGGCTCCTTCAGCATCAAAAGAATCATCACTGAAATCCTGGTTGTAGTTACCGCAAA
TACCGCAAGTCTTACCATCGAATGGATCTCTAATATGTACGACGAGCAGTTGCTTGAAGTTGAACTTGAC
CACCAGAGCTTCAGGTAGGATGGCTGTAGTCAGTATGTCACCATCTTGCCAGTAGATGGAAGTGTTCTGA
GAGCTGTACGGGACGGACACGGCTTCTCCTCCAACCAGAATCTGTTTTCCATCAACAATGAGTTCTACTA
CAGTCGATTGTTTCCTGATTCGTACTTTCTCTACTTCAGTGTAAGAGTCAACATTCCTGTGTGAAACCTT
CACATCCCAAGTGTTCCAGAAACAGTCGGCGGCCATAAGAATCTCCTTGCAGGGACCCTGGAATTGGTAT
CTTGCTTTGTCAAATGTATCGTAGAAAGTATGTCCAGACAAAACGCAGGTTCCTCTAGTTTCGGGAGCAG
CGCACGTCTCCCTGTAGTCAAGCAGCACGTGTGAGGCTCGCTCGTCTCCACCCATACAGCGGGCGAAGGC
GCAGGAGATGGTGTAGTAGTAGAAGTTGATGGGGTTGCGGCAGCTGTCCTTGTACGGCTCCAGAAGACCT
TTGCAGTATGCAACGTCATCAGGATTTCCATAGAGTGGACAACCGTCAAACTCCTGGTTGATCTTAGGCT
GAATAGCGAGTTGTTCTGGATCTGAAGTGAAGTC
