>Addgene plasmid #68415 | pTrans_9xD3B_Cluc_Norm | addgene partial sequence | sequence record 125215 | WPRE-R 5'-CATAGCGTAAAAGGAGCAACA-3'
GTCAATCTTTCACAAATTTTGTAATCCAGAGGTTGATTGTCGATCATTACTAACCGGTACGTTACTAGGC
ACCGGGCTTGCGGGTCATGCACCAGGTGCGCGGTCCTTCGGGCACCTCGACGTCGGCGGTGACGGTGAAG
CCGAGCCGCTCGTAGAAGGGGAGGTTGCGGGGCGCGGAGGTCTCCAGGAAGGCGGGCACCCCGGCGCGCT
CGGCCGCCTCCACTCCGGGGAGCACGACGGCGCTGCCCAGACCCTTGCCCTGGTGGTCGGGCGAGACGCC
GACGGTGGCCAGGAACCACGCGGGCTCCTTGGGCCGGTGCGGCGCCAGGAGGCCTTCCATCTGTTGCTGC
GCGGCCAGCCGGGAACCGCTCAACTCGGCCATGCGCGGGCCGATCTCGGCGAACACCGCCCCCGCTTCGA
CGCTCTCCGGCGTGGTCCAGACCGCCACCGCGGCGCCGTCGTCCGCGACCCACACCTTGCCGATGTCGAG
CCCGACGCGCGTGAGGAAGAGTTCTTGCAGCTCGGTGACCCGCTCGATGTGGCGGTCCGGATCGACGGTG
TGGCGCGTGGCGGGGTAGTCGGCGAACGCGGCGGCGAGGGTGCGTACGGCCCTGGGGACGTCGTCGCGGG
TGGCGAGGCGCACCGTGGGCTTGTACTCGGTCATGCTGCCTGGGCCGGGGTTCTCCTCCACATCCCCAGC
CTGTTTCAGGAGACTGAAGTTCGTAGCACCGCTGCCCTTGTACAGCTCGTCCATGCCGAGAGTGATCCCG
GCGGCGGTCACGAACTCCAGCAGGACCATGTGATCGCGCTTCTCGTTGGGGTCTTTGCTCAGCTTGGACT
GGTAGCTCAGGTAGTGGTTGTCGGGCAGCAGCACGGGGCCGTCGCCGATGGGGGTGTTCTGCTGGTAGTG
GTCGGCGAGCTGCACGCCGCCGTCCTCGATGTTGTGGCGGATCTTGAAGTTGGCCTTGATGCCGTTCTTC
TGCTTGTCGGCGGTGATATAGACGTTGTGGCTGTT
